>Addgene plasmid #245018 | emiRFP 670 Rab3a Q81L | addgene full sequence | sequence record 488291 | Addgene NGS Result
CGTTACATAACTTACGGTAAATGGCCCGCCTGGCTGACCGCCCAACGACCCCCGCCCATTGACGTCAATA
ATGACGTATGTTCCCATAGTAACGCCAATAGGGACTTTCCATTGACGTCAATGGGTGGAGTATTTACGGT
AAACTGCCCACTTGGCAGTACATCAAGTGTATCATATGCCAAGTACGCCCCCTATTGACGTCAATGACGG
TAAATGGCCCGCCTGGCATTATGCCCAGTACATGACCTTATGGGACTTTCCTACTTGGCAGTACATCTAC
GTATTAGTCATCGCTATTACCATGGTGATGCGGTTTTGGCAGTACATCAATGGGCGTGGATAGCGGTTTG
ACTCACGGGGATTTCCAAGTCTCCACCCCATTGACGTCAATGGGAGTTTGTTTTGGCACCAAAATCAACG
GGACTTTCCAAAATGTCGTAACAACTCCGCCCCATTGACGCAAATGGGCGGTAGGCGTGTACGGTGGGAG
GTCTATATAAGCAGAGCTGGTTTAGTGAACCGTCAGATCCGCTAGCGCTACCGGTTCGCCACCATGGCGG
AAGGCTCCGTCGCCAGGCAGCCTGACCTCTTGACCTGCGAACATGAAGAGATCCACCTCGCCGGCTCGAT
CCAGCCGCATGGCGCGCTTCTGGTCGTCAGCGAACATGATCATCGCGTCATCCAGGCCAGCGCCAACGCC
GCGGAATTTCTGAATCTCGGAAGCGTACTCGGCGTTCCGCTCGCCGAGATCGACGGCGATCTGTTGATCA
AGATCCTGCCGCATCTCGATCCCACCGCCGAAGGCATGCCGGTCGCGGTGCGCTGCCGGATCGGCAATCC
CTCTACGGAGTACTGCGGTCTGATGCATCGGCCTCCGGAAGGCGGGCTGATCATCGAACTCGAACGTGCC
GGCCCGTCGATCGATCTGTCAGGCACGCTGGCGCCGGCGCTGGAGCGGATCCGCACGGCGGGTTCACTGC
GCGCGCTGTGCGATGACACCGTGCTGCTGTTTCAGCAGTGCACCGGCTACGACCGGGTGATGGTGTATCG
TTTCGATGAGCAAGGCCACGGCCTGGTATTCTCCGAGTGCCATGTGCCTGGGCTCGAATCCTATTTCGGC
AACCGCTATCCGTCGTCGACTGTCCCGCAGATGGCGCGGCAGCTGTACGTGCGGCAGCGCGTCCGCGTGC
TGGTCGACGTCACCTATCAGCCGGTGCCGCTGGAGCCGCGGCTGTCGCCGCTGACCGGGCGCGATCTCGA
CATGTCGGGCTGCTTCCTGCGCTCGATGTCGCCGTGCCATCTGCAGTTCCTGAAGGACATGGGCGTGCGC
GCCACCCTGGCGGTGTCGCTGGTGGTCGGCGGCAAGCTGTGGGGCCTGGTTGTCTGTCACCATTATCTGC
CGCGCTTCATCCGTTTCGAGCTGCGGGCGATCTGCAAACGGCTCGCCGAAAGGATCGCGACGCGGATCAC
CGCGCTTGAGAGCTCCGGACTCAGATCTCGAGCTCAAGCTTCGAATTCTGCAGTCGACATGGCCTCAGCC
ACAGACTCTCGATATGGGCAGAAGGAGTCCTCAGACCAGAACTTCGACTATATGTTCAAGATCCTGATCA
TTGGTAACAGCAGTGTGGGCAAAACCTCATTCCTTTTCCGCTACGCAGACGACTCTTTTACTCCAGCCTT
TGTCAGCACTGTGGGCATAGACTTCAAGGTCAAAACCATCTACCGCAATGACAAGAGGATCAAGCTGCAG
ATCTGGGACACAGCAGGACTGGAGCGGTACCGAACCATCACCACAGCCTACTACCGGGGCGCCATGGGCT
TCATTCTAATGTATGACATCACCAATGAGGAGTCCTTCAATGCAGTGCAGGACTGGTCCACTCAGATCAA
AACTTACTCATGGGACAATGCCCAGGTGCTGCTGGTGGGGAACAAGTGCGACATGGAGGACGAGCGAGTG
GTGTCCTCAGAACGAGGCCGGCAGCTGGCCGACCACCTGGGCTTTGAGTTCTTTGAGGCCAGCGCCAAGG
ACAACATTAATGTCAAGCAGACCTTTGAACGTCTGGTGGACGTGATCTGTGAGAAGATGTCGGAGTCCCT
AGATACTGCAGACCCTGCAGTCACGGGTGCCAAGCAGGGCCCACAGCTCACCGACCAGCAGGCACCACCT
CATCAGGATTGCGCCTGCTGAGGATCCACCGGATCTAGATAACTGATCATAATCAGCCATACCACATTTG
TAGAGGTTTTACTTGCTTTAAAAAACCTCCCACACCTCCCCCTGAACCTGAAACATAAAATGAATGCAAT
TGTTGTTGTTAACTTGTTTATTGCAGCTTATAATGGTTACAAATAAAGCAATAGCATCACAAATTTCACA
AATAAAGCATTTTTTTCACTGCATTCTAGTTGTGGTTTGTCCAAACTCATCAATGTATCTTAACGCGTAA
ATTGTAAGCGTTAATATTTTGTTAAAATTCGCGTTAAATTTTTGTTAAATCAGCTCATTTTTTAACCAAT
AGGCCGAAATCGGCAAAATCCCTTATAAATCAAAAGAATAGACCGAGATAGGGT
[37 nt withheld, positions 2575-2611]
AAAGAACGTGGACTCCAACGTCAAAGG
[49 nt withheld, positions 2639-2687]
T
[91 nt withheld, positions 2689-2779]
G
[124 nt withheld, positions 2781-2904]
CAGGTGGCACTTTTCGGGGAAATGTGCGCGGAACCCCTATTTGTTTATTTTTCTAAATACATTCAAATAT
GTATCCGCTCATGAGACAATAACCCTGATAAATGCTTCAATAATATTGAAAAAGGAAGAGTCCTGAGGCG
GAAAGAACCAGCTGTGGAATGTGTGTCAGTTAGGGTGTGGAAAGTCCCCAGGCTCCCCAGCAGGCAGAAG
TATGCAAAGCATGCATCTCAATTAGTCAGCAACCATAGTCCCGCCCCTAACTCCGCCCATCCCGCCCCTA
ACTCCGCCCAGTTCCGCCCATTCTCCGCCCCATGGCTGACTAATTTTTTTTATTTATGCAGAGGCCGAGG
CCGCCTCGGCCTCTGAGCTATTCCAGAAGTAGTGAGGAGGCTTTTTTGGAGGCCTAGGCTTTTGCAAAGA
TCGATCAAGAGACAGGATGAGGATCGTTTCGCATGATTGAACAAGATGGATTGCACGCAGGTTCTCCGGC
CGCTTGGGTGGAGAGGCTATTCGGCTATGACTGGGCACAACAGACAATCGGCTGCTCTGATGCCGCCGTG
TTCCGGCTGTCAGCGCAGGGGCGCCCGGTTCTTTTTGTCAAGACCGACCTGTCCGGTGCCCTGAATGAAC
TGCAAGACGAGGCAGCGCGGCTATCGTGGCTGGCCACGACGGGCGTTCCTTGCGCAGCTGTGCTCGACGT
TGTCACTGAAGCGGGAAGGGACTGGCTGCTATTGGGCGAAGTGCCGGGGCAGGATCTCCTGTCATCTCAC
CTTGCTCCTGCCGAGAAAGTATCCATCATGGCTGATGCAATGCGGCGGCTGCATACGCTTGATCCGGCTA
CCTGCCCATTCGACCACCAAGCGAAACATCGCATCGAGCGAGCACGTACTCGGATGGAAGCCGGTCTTGT
CGATCAGGATGATCTGGACGAAGAGCATCAGGGGCTCGCGCCAGCCGAACTGTTCGCCAGGCTCAAGGCG
AGCATGCCCGACGGCGAGGATCTCGTCGTGACCCATGGCGATGCCTGCTTGCCGAATATCATGGTGGAAA
ATGGCCGCTTTTCTGGATTCATCGACTGTGGCCGGCTGGGTGTGGCGGACCGCTATCAGGACATAGCGTT
GGCTACCCGTGATATTGCTGAAGAGCTTGGCGGCGAATGGGCTGACCGCTTCCTCGTGCTTTACGGTATC
GCCGCTCCCGATTCGCAGCGCATCGCCTTCTATCGCCTTCTTGACGAGTTCTTCTGAGCGGGACTCTGGG
GTTCGAAATGACCGACCAAGCGACGCCCAACCTGCCATCACGAGATTTCGATTCCACCGCCGCCTTCTAT
GAAAGGTTGGGCTTCGGAATCGTTTTCCGGGACGCCGGCTGGATGATCCTCCAGCGCGGGGATCTCATGC
TGGAGTTCTTCGCCCACCCTAGGGGGAGGCTAACTGAAACACGGAAGGAGACAATACCGGAAGGAACCCG
CGCTATGACGGCAATAAAAAGACAGAATAAAACGCACGGTGTTGGGTCGTTTGTTCATAAACGCGGGGTT
CGGTCCCAGGGCTGGCACTCTGTCGATACCCCACCGAGACCCCATTGGGGCCAATACGCCCGCGTTTCTT
CCTTTTCCCCACCCCACCCCCCAAGTTCGGGTGAAGGCCCAGGGCTCGCAGCCAACGTCGGGGCGGCAGG
CCCTGCCATAGCCTCAGGTTACTCATATATACTTTAGATTGATTTAAAACTTCATTTTTAATTTAAAAGG
ATCTAGGTGAAGATCCTTTTTGATAATCTCATGACCAAAATCCCTTAACGTGAGTTTTCGTTCCACTGAG
CGTCAGACCCCGTAGAAAAGATCAAAGGATCTTCTTGAGATCCTTTTTTTCTGCGCGTAATCTGCTGCTT
GCAAACAAAAAAACCACCGCTACCAGCGGTGGTTTGTTTGCCGGATCAAGAGCTACCAACTCTTTTTCCG
AAGGTAACTGGCTTCAGCAGAGCGCAGATACCAAATACTGTTCTTCTAGTGTAGCCGTAGTTAGGCCACC
ACTTCAAGAACTCTGTAGCACCGCCTACATACCTCGCTCTGCTAATCCTGTTACCAGTGGCTGCTGCCAG
TGGCGATAAGTCGTGTCTTACCGGGTTGGACTCAAGACGATAGTTACCGGATAAGGCGCAGCGGTCGGGC
TGAACGGGGGGTTCGTGCACACAGCCCAGCTTGGAGCGAACGACCTACACCGAACTGAGATACCTACAGC
GTGAGCTATGAGAAAGCGCCACGCTTCCCGAAGGGAGAAAGGCGGACAGGTATCCGGTAAGCGGCAGGGT
CGGAACAGGAGAGCGCACGAGGGAGCTTCCAGGGGGAAACGCCTGGTATCTTTATAGTCCTGTCGGGTTT
CGCCACCTCTGACTTGAGCGTCGATTTTTGTGATGCTCGTCAGGGGGGCGGAGCCTATGGAAAAACGCCA
GCAACGCGGCCTTTTTACGGTTCCTGGCCTTTTGCTGGCCTTTTGCTCACATGTTCTTTCCTGCGTTATC
CCCTGATTCTGTGGATAACCGTATTACCGCCATGCATTAGTTATTAATAGTAATCAATTACGGGGTCATT
AGTTCATAGCCCATATATGGAGTTCCG
Features (pLannotate 1.2.2; 16 found; start..end, strand, type, name):
      1..304     +  enhancer       CMV enhancer: human cytomegalovirus immediate early enhancer
    305..508     +  promoter       CMV promoter: human cytomegalovirus (CMV) immediate early promoter
    554..1483    +  CDS            emiRFP670: emiRFP670 is a basic (constitutively fluorescent) near ir fluorescent protein published in 2020, derived from Rhodopseudomonas palustris. It has low acid sensitivity. It requires the cofactor biliverdin for fluorescence.
   1484..1528    +  misc_feature   MCS (fragment): multiple cloning site
   1529..2188    +  CDS            Rab3a: RAB3A_MOUSE - Experimental evidence at protein level: Swiss-Prot protein existence level 1. Small GTP-binding protein that plays a central role in regulated exocytosis and secretion. Controls the recruitment, tethering and docking of secretory vesicles to the plasma membrane (PubMed:11598194). Upon stimulation, switches to its active GTP-bound form, cycles to vesicles and recruits effectors such as RIMS1, RIMS2, Rabphilin-3A/RPH3A, RPH3AL or SYTL4 to help the docking of vesicules onto the plasma membrane (By similarity). Upon GTP hydrolysis by GTPase-activating protein, dissociates from the ve
   2214..2298    +  CDS            large T antigen (fragment): large T antigen from SV40 (simian virus 40)
   2321..2442    +  polyA_signal   SV40 poly(A) signal: SV40 polyadenylation signal
   2476..2904    -  rep_origin     f1 ori (sequence partly withheld): f1 bacteriophage origin of replication; arrow indicates direction of (+) strand synthesis
   2931..3035    +  promoter       AmpR promoter: bla
   3104..3314    +  promoter       SV40 promoter: SV40 early promoter
   3357..4151    +  CDS            NeoR/KanR: aminoglycoside phosphotransferase from Tn5; aph(3')-II (or nptII); confers resistance to neomycin, kanamycin, and G418 (Geneticin®)
   4172..4324    +  CDS            ble (fragment): BLE_KLEPN - Experimental evidence at protein level: Swiss-Prot protein existence level 1. Binding protein with a strong affinity to the bleomycin family of antibiotics. Binds to CL990; an antimitotic-antibiotic compound. From Klebsiella pneumoniae.
   4383..4430    +  polyA_signal   HSV TK poly(A) signal: herpes simplex virus thymidine kinase polyadenylation signal (Cole and Stacy, 1985)
   4521..4537    -  polyA_signal   bGH poly(A) signal (fragment): bovine growth hormone polyadenylation signal
   4759..5347    +  rep_origin     ori: high-copy-number ColE1/pMB1/pBR322/pUC origin of replication
   5462..5521    +  enhancer       CMV enhancer (fragment): human cytomegalovirus immediate early enhancer
