[The description below was written by a language model from this plasmid's Addgene catalogue record and pLannotate feature annotations shown in this document.]
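Description:
emiRFP 670 Rab3a Q81L is a 5.5 kb mammalian expression plasmid built on a C1-type backbone, the layout in which a fluorescent protein sits upstream of the multiple cloning site so that the inserted gene is expressed as an N-terminally tagged fusion. It replicates in E. coli at high copy from a ColE1/pUC-type origin and also carries an f1 phage origin. Selection relies on a single NeoR/KanR (aminoglycoside phosphotransferase) gene placed behind tandem bacterial (bla) and SV40 early promoters and terminated by the HSV TK polyadenylation signal. This gives kanamycin resistance in bacteria and could support G418 selection in mammalian cells. The short ble, bGH poly(A) and SV40 large T fragments in the annotation are partial matches to backbone sequence rather than functional elements.

The expression cassette is driven by the human CMV immediate early enhancer and promoter and ends with the SV40 poly(A) signal. It encodes emiRFP670, a near-infrared fluorescent protein derived from a Rhodopseudomonas palustris protein that needs biliverdin as a cofactor, joined through a residual stretch of the multiple cloning site to the Rab3a coding sequence. The record gives the insert as rat Rab3a; the annotation tool matched it to the closely related mouse protein entry. Rab3a is a small GTPase that regulates exocytosis by controlling recruitment, tethering and docking of secretory vesicles at the plasma membrane. The Q81L substitution is generally regarded as impairing GTP hydrolysis and so favouring the active GTP-bound state, although the record itself does not state the mutant's phenotype. The stated purpose is to visualise the distribution and localization of this Rab3a mutant, and the far-red tag leaves shorter-wavelength channels free for other fluorescent markers.
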