Addgene plasmid #245018: emiRFP 670 Rab3a Q81L
Purpose: Distribution and localization of rat Rab3a Q81L mutant
Depositing lab: Thomas Martin. Depositing organization: University of Wisconsin, Madison.
Backbone
  Vector backbone: C1
  Vector type: Mammalian Expression
Growth in bacteria
  Bacterial resistance: Kanamycin, 50 μg/mL
  Growth temperature: 37°C
  Growth strain: DH5alpha
  Copy number: High Copy
Gene/Insert
  Gene/Insert name: Rab3a
  Species: R. norvegicus (rat)
  Mutation: Q81L
  Entrez Gene: Rab3a (a.k.a. RAB3)
  Tag / fusion protein: emiRFP 670 (N terminal on insert)
  Cloning method: Restriction Enzyme; 5′ cloning site Unknown (unknown if destroyed)
Terms and licenses: Academic/Nonprofit Terms; Industry Terms: Not Available to Industry
How to cite: emiRFP 670 Rab3a Q81L was a gift from Thomas Martin (Addgene plasmid # 245018 ; http://n2t.net/addgene:245018 ; RRID:Addgene_245018)
