>Addgene plasmid #245018 | emiRFP 670 Rab3a Q81L | depositor partial sequence | sequence record 482134 | emiRFP 670 Rab3a Q81L sequence 1106 bps
ANGGANATTAGCAGANCNGGTTAGTGAACCGTCAGATCCGCTAGCGCTACCGGTTCGCCACCATGGCGGA
AGGCTCCGNTCGCCAGGCAGCCTGACCTCTTGACCTGCGAACATGAAGAGATCCACCTCGCCGGCTCGAT
CCAGCCGCATGGCGCGCTTCTGGTCGTCAGCGAACATGATCATCGCGTCATCCAGGCCAGCGCCAACGCC
GCGGAATTTCTGAATCTCGGAAGCGTACTCGGCGTTCCGCTCGCCGAGATCGACGGCGATCTGTTGATCA
AGATCCTGCCGCATCTCGATCCCACCGCCGAAGGCATGCCGGTCGCGGTGCGCTGCCGGATCGGCAATCC
CTCTACGGAGTACTGCGGTCTGATGCATCGGCCTCCGGAAGGCGGGCTGATCATCGAACTCGAACGTGCC
GGCCCGTCGATCGATCTGTCAGGCACGCTGGCGCCGGCGCTGGAGCGGATCCGCACGGCGGGTTCACTGC
GCGCGCTGTGCGATGACACCGTGCTGCTGTTTCAGCAGTGCACCGGCTACGACCGGGTGATGGTGTATCG
TTTCGATGAGCAAGGCCACGGCCTGGTATTCTCCGAGTGCCATGTGCCTGGGCTCGAATCCTATTTCGGC
AACCGCTATCCGTCGTCGACTGTCCCGCAGATGGCGCGGCAGCTGTACGTGCGGCAGCGCGTCCGCGTGC
TGGTCGACGTCACCTATCAGCCGGTGCCGCTGGAGCCGCGGCTGTCGCCGCTGACCGGGCGCGATCTCGA
CATGTCGGGCTGCTTCCTGCGCTCGATGTCGCCGTGCCATCTGCAGTTCCTGAAGGACATGGGCGTGCGC
GCCACCCTGGCGGTGTCGCTGGTGGTCGGCGGCAAGCTGTGGGGCCTGGTTGTCTGTCACCATTATCTGC
CGCGCTTCATCCGTTTCGAGCTGCGGGCGATCTGCAANCGGCTCGCCGAAAGGATCGCGACGCGNATCAC
CGCGCTTNGANANCTCCGGANTCAAATNTCGAGCTCAAGCTTTCNAATTNTGCANTCGAAATGGCCTCAG
CCANANANTNTCNAAATGGGCAAAAGGANTCTTNAAACNAAAANTNNAAATNTNTN
